>Addgene plasmid #18708 | pCMV/myc/mito-mutant-hogg1 | depositor partial sequence | sequence record 8836 | Author sequence
ATGCCTGCCCGCGCGCTTCTGCCCAGGCGCATGGGGCATCGTACTCTAGCCTCCACTCCTGCCCTGTGGG
CCTCCATCCCGTGCCCTCGCTCTGAGCTGCGCCTGGACCTGGTTCTGCCTTCTGGACAATCTTTCCGGTG
GAGGGAGCAAAGTCCTGCACACTGGAGTGGTGTACTAGCGGATCAAGTATGGACACTGACTCAGACTGAG
GAGCAGCTCCACTGCACTGTGTACCGAGGAGACAAGAGCCAGGCTAGCAGGCCCACACCAGACGAGCTGG
AGGCCGTGCGCAAGTACTTCCAGCTAGATGTTACCCTGGCTCAACTGTATCACCACTGGGGTTCCGTGGA
CTCCCACTTCCAAGAGGTGGCTCAGAAATTCCAAGGTGTGCGACTGCTGCGACAAGACCCCATCGAATGC
CTTTTCTCTTTTATCTGTTCCTCCAACAACAACATCGCCCGCATCACTGGCATGGTGGAGCGGCTGTGCC
AGGCTTTTGGACCTCGGCTCATCCAGCTTGATGATGTCACCTACCATGGCTTCCCCAGCCTGCAGGCCCT
GGCTGGGCCAGAGGTGGAGGCTCATCTCAGGAAGCTGGGCCTGGGCTATCGTGCCCGTTACGTGAGTGCC
AGTGCCCGAGCCATCCTGGAAGAACAGGGCGGGCTAGCCTGGCTGCAGCAGCTACAAGAGTCCTCATATG
AGGAGGCCCACAAGGCCCTCTGCATCCTGCCTGGAGTGGGCACCAAGGTGGCTGACTGCATCTGCCTGAT
GGCCCTAGACAAGCCCCAGGCTGTGCCCGTGGATGTCCATATGTGGCACATTGCCCAACGTGACTACAGC
TGGCACCCTACCACGTCCCAGGCGAAGGGACCGAGCCCCCAGACCAACAAGGAACTGGGAAACTTTTTCC
GGAGCCTGTGGGGACCTTATGCTGGCTGGGCCCAAGCGGTGCTGTTCAGTGCCGACCTGCGCCAATCCCG
CCATGCTCAGGAGCCACCAGCAAAGCGCAGAAAGGGTTCCAAAGGGCCGGAAGGC
