>Addgene plasmid #18708 | pCMV/myc/mito-mutant-hogg1 | addgene partial sequence | sequence record 24587 | BGH-rev 5'-TAGAAGGCACAGTCGAGG-3'
NNNNNNNACATGCGGCCCCNTTCNGATCCTCTTCTGAGATGAGTTTTTGTTCTGCGGCCGCGCCTTCCGG
CCCTTTGGAACCCTTTCTGCGCTTTGCTGGTGGCTCCTGAGCATGGCGGGATTGGCGCAGGTCGGCACTG
AACAGCACCGCTTGGGCCCAGCCAGCATAAGGTCCCCACAGGCTCCGGAAAAAGTTTCCCAGTTCCTTGT
TGGTCTGGGGGCTCGGTCCCTTCGCCTGGGACGTGGTAGGGTGCCAGCTGTAGTCACGTTGGGCAATGTG
CCACATATGGACATCCACGGGCACAGCCTGGGGCTTGTCTAGGGCCATCAGGCAGATGCAGTCAGCCACC
TTGGTGCCCACTCCAGGCAGGATGCAGAGGGCCTTGTGGGCCTCCTCATATGAGGACTCTTGTAGCTGCT
GCAGCCAGGCTAGCCCGCCCTGTTCTTCCAGGATGGCTCGGGCACTGGCACTCACGTAACGGGCACGATA
GCCCAGGCCCAGCTTCCTGAGATGAGCCTCCACCTCTGGCCCAGCCAGGGCCTGCAGGCTGGGGAAGCCA
TGGTAGGTGACATCATCAAGCTGGATGAGCCGAGGTCCAAAAGCCTGGCACAGCCGCTCCACCATGCCAN
GNNNNNNNNNGNNTGNGNNNNNGNAGGNAACAGATNAAAGAGAAAAGGCATTCGATGGGGTCTTGTCCCA
NCANNNNNACNCCTTGGAATTTCTGAGCCACCTCTTGGAANGTGGGAGTCCACGGAACCCCAGTGGTGAT
ACAGTTGAGCCAGGTAACATCTAGCTGGAAGTACTTGCGCACGGGCNTCCAGCTCGTCTNN
