[The description below was written by a language model from this plasmid's Addgene catalogue record.]
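Description:
pCMV/myc/mito-mutant-hogg1 is a mammalian expression plasmid built on the commercial pCMV/myc/mito backbone (entered in the record as "pMCV/myc/mito"; about 5 kb without insert). It is maintained in E. coli as a high-copy plasmid under ampicillin selection, and it carries a neomycin resistance marker so that transfected mammalian cells can be selected with G418. No feature table is provided, so individual elements are not itemised. The vector name indicates a CMV promoter driving expression, a mitochondrial targeting signal that directs the fusion protein into mitochondria, and a myc epitope tag for detection. The exact positions of these parts relative to the insert are not stated. Listing a BGH reverse primer for sequencing suggests a bovine growth hormone polyadenylation region downstream of the cloning site.

The insert is a roughly 1 kb coding sequence for human 8-oxoguanine DNA glycosylase (OGG1, also called hOGG1), cloned between SalI and NotI sites, both of which are retained. OGG1 is the base excision repair enzyme that removes the oxidative lesion 8-oxoguanine from DNA. This version carries a point mutation changing arginine 229 to glutamine. According to the associated publication title, the construct was used to target mutant hOGG1 to mammalian mitochondria, alongside nuclear targeting, to examine how the mutant enzyme affects cell survival under oxidative stress. It therefore suits studies comparing the R229Q variant in a defined organelle, either transiently or in G418-selected stable lines.
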