Addgene plasmid #18708: pCMV/myc/mito-mutant-hogg1
Depositing lab: David Sidransky. Depositing organization: Johns Hopkins University and School of Medicine. Publication: Targeting of mutant hogg1 in mammalian mitochondria and nucleus: effect on cellular survival upon oxidative stress. Chatterjee A, Mambo E, Zhang Y, Deweese T, Sidransky D. BMC Cancer. 2006 Oct 3;6:235. doi: 10.1186/1471-2407-6-235. PubMed 17018150.
Backbone
  Vector backbone: pMCV/myc/mito
  Backbone manufacturer: Invitrogen
  Backbone size w/o insert (bp): 5000
  Vector type: Mammalian Expression
  Selectable markers: Neomycin (select with G418)
Growth in bacteria
  Bacterial resistance: Ampicillin, 100 μg/mL
  Growth temperature: 37°C
  Growth strain: DH5alpha
  Copy number: High Copy
Gene/Insert
  Gene/Insert name: 8-oxoguanine DNA glycosylase
  Species: H. sapiens (human)
  Insert size (bp): 1035
  Mutation: Amino acid 229, Arginine to Glutamine
  GenBank ID: NM_002542
  Entrez Gene: OGG1 (a.k.a. HMMH, HOGG1, MUTM, OGH1)
  Cloning method: Restriction Enzyme; 5′ cloning site SalI (not destroyed); 3′ cloning site NotI (not destroyed)
  Sequencing primers: 5′ CGAAATGGGCGGTAG; 3′ BGH reverse
Terms and licenses: Academic/Nonprofit Terms; Industry Terms: Not Available to Industry
How to cite: pCMV/myc/mito-mutant-hogg1 was a gift from David Sidransky (Addgene plasmid # 18708 ; http://n2t.net/addgene:18708 ; RRID:Addgene_18708)
